Addgene plasmid #187562: pEPCTΩSP0022
Purpose: Module for copper-inducible expression of nanoluc luciferase and firefly luciferase driven by minimal synthetic promoters with binding sites for CUP2
Depositing lab: Nicola Patron. Depositing organization: Earlham Institute. Publication: Tunable control of insect pheromone biosynthesis in Nicotiana benthamiana. Kallam K, Moreno-Gimenez E, Mateos-Fernandez R, Tansley C, Gianoglio S, Orzaez D, Patron N. Plant Biotechnol J. 2023 Apr 9. doi: 10.1111/pbi.14048. PubMed 37032497.
Backbone
  Vector backbone: pDGB3_omega1
  Vector type: Plant Expression
Growth in bacteria
  Bacterial resistance: Spectinomycin, 50 μg/mL
  Growth temperature: 37°C
  Growth strain: DH5alpha
  Copy number: High Copy
Gene/Insert
  Gene/Insert name: Firefly Luciferase and NanoLuciferase
  Species: Synthetic
  Cloning method: Restriction Enzyme; 5′ cloning site BsmBI (destroyed during cloning); 3′ cloning site BsmBI (destroyed during cloning)
  Sequencing primers: 5′ Unknown
Terms and licenses: Academic/Nonprofit Terms; Industry Terms: Not Available to Industry
Depositor comments: Please visit https://www.biorxiv.org/content/10.1101/2022.06.15.496242 for bioRxiv preprint.
How to cite: pEPCTΩSP0022 was a gift from Nicola Patron (Addgene plasmid # 187562 ; http://n2t.net/addgene:187562 ; RRID:Addgene_187562)
