[The description below was written by a language model from this plasmid's Addgene catalogue record and pLannotate feature annotations shown in this document.]
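Description:
pEPCTΩSP0022 is a plant expression binary vector built on the pDGB3_omega1 backbone, an omega-level GoldenBraid-type acceptor into which the insert was assembled through BsmBI sites that were destroyed during cloning. The backbone carries a high-copy ColE1/pMB1-type origin with the pBR322 bom region for propagation in E. coli, together with the pVS1 oriV, RepA and StaA functions that allow replication and stable maintenance in Agrobacterium. Bacterial selection is by spectinomycin through the aadA gene. Nopaline C58-type left and right T-DNA border repeats flank the payload, so the cassettes can be delivered into plant cells by Agrobacterium-mediated transfer. No plant selectable marker is annotated within the T-DNA.

The payload consists of two tandem, same-orientation transcription units with identical regulatory architecture. Each begins with four repeated fragments derived from the yeast CUP1 promoter, which supply binding sites for the copper-responsive transcription factor CUP2, fused to a minimal CaMV 35S promoter. A TMV Ω 5' leader then acts as a translational enhancer, followed by the reporter coding sequence and a CaMV polyadenylation signal. The first unit encodes NanoLuc luciferase and the second encodes firefly luciferase (luc+). Because the minimal promoter has little activity alone, expression of both reporters should depend on a copper-activated CUP2 activator. No CUP2 coding sequence is annotated on this plasmid, so that factor would presumably have to be supplied from another construct. The construct serves as a module for testing copper-inducible control of two genes at once, and the associated publication concerns tunable control of insect pheromone biosynthesis in Nicotiana benthamiana.
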