Features (pLannotate 1.2.2; 28 found; start..end, strand, type, name):
     18..42      +  misc_feature   RB T-DNA repeat: right border repeat from nopaline C58 T-DNA
    382..783     +  CDS            Y4CG_SINFN (fragment): Protein inferred from homology: Swiss-Prot protein existence level 3. From Sinorhizobium fredii (strain NBRC 101917 / NGR234).
   1343..1972    +  CDS            pVS1 StaA: stability protein from the Pseudomonas plasmid pVS1 (Heeb et al., 2000)
   2401..3474    +  CDS            pVS1 RepA: replication protein from the Pseudomonas plasmid pVS1 (Heeb et al., 2000)
   3540..3734    +  rep_origin     pVS1 oriV: origin of replication for the Pseudomonas plasmid pVS1 (Heeb et al., 2000)
   3937..3976    +  CDS            rop (fragment): Rop protein, which maintains plasmids at low copy number; rop
   4078..4218    +  misc_feature   bom: basis of mobility region from pBR322
   4404..4992    -  rep_origin     ori: high-copy-number ColE1/pMB1/pBR322/pUC origin of replication
   5083..5871    -  CDS            aadA: S3AD_ECOLX - Experimental evidence at protein level: Swiss-Prot protein existence level 1. Mediates bacterial resistance to the antibiotics streptomycin and spectinomycin. From Escherichia coli.
   5878..5934    -  CDS            GmR (fragment): gentamycin acetyltransferase; aacC1; confers resistance to gentamycin
   6110..6133    -  promoter       Pc promoter (fragment): intI1 (promoter lies within the coding sequence); class 1 integron promoter
   6657..6681    +  misc_feature   LB T-DNA repeat: left border repeat from nopaline C58 T-DNA
   6702..6747    +  promoter       CUP1 promoter (fragment): S. cerevisiae CUP1; inducible metallothionein promoter, regulated by Cu2+
   6748..6791    +  promoter       CUP1 promoter (fragment): S. cerevisiae CUP1; inducible metallothionein promoter, regulated by Cu2+
   6792..6835    +  promoter       CUP1 promoter (fragment): S. cerevisiae CUP1; inducible metallothionein promoter, regulated by Cu2+
   6838..6884    +  promoter       CUP1 promoter (fragment): S. cerevisiae CUP1; inducible metallothionein promoter, regulated by Cu2+
   6888..6934    +  promoter       minimal CaMV 35S promoter: minimal 35S promoter from cauliflower mosaic virus
   6950..7005    +  misc_feature   TMV Ω: translational enhancer from the tobacco mosaic virus 5'-leader sequence (Gallie et al., 1988)
   7007..7518    +  CDS            Nluc (fragment): NanoLuc® luciferase human codon-optimized
   7641..7815    +  polyA_signal   CaMV poly(A) signal: cauliflower mosaic virus polyadenylation signal
   7825..7870    +  promoter       CUP1 promoter (fragment): S. cerevisiae CUP1; inducible metallothionein promoter, regulated by Cu2+
   7871..7914    +  promoter       CUP1 promoter (fragment): S. cerevisiae CUP1; inducible metallothionein promoter, regulated by Cu2+
   7915..7958    +  promoter       CUP1 promoter (fragment): S. cerevisiae CUP1; inducible metallothionein promoter, regulated by Cu2+
   7961..8007    +  promoter       CUP1 promoter (fragment): S. cerevisiae CUP1; inducible metallothionein promoter, regulated by Cu2+
   8011..8057    +  promoter       minimal CaMV 35S promoter: minimal 35S promoter from cauliflower mosaic virus
   8073..8128    +  misc_feature   TMV Ω: translational enhancer from the tobacco mosaic virus 5'-leader sequence (Gallie et al., 1988)
   8130..9779    +  CDS            luciferase: firefly luciferase; luc+; enhanced luc+ version of the luciferase gene
   9904..10078   +  polyA_signal   CaMV poly(A) signal: cauliflower mosaic virus polyadenylation signal
>Addgene plasmid #187562 | pEPCTΩSP0022 | addgene full sequence | sequence record 368364 | Addgene NGS Result
GTCATGAGACCGGATCCTGACAGGATATATTGGCGGGTAAACCTAAGAGAAAAGAGCGTTTATTAGAATA
ATCGGATATTTAAAAGGGCGTGAAAAGGTTTATCCGTTCGTCCATTTGTATGTGCATGCCAACCACAGGG
TTCCCCTCGGGATCAAAGTACTTTGATCCAACCCCTCCGCTGCTATAGTGCAGTCGGCTTCTGACGTTCA
GTGCAGCCGTCATCTGAAAACGACATGTCGCACAAGTCCTAAGTTACGCGACAGGCTGCCGCCCTGCCCT
TTTCCTGGCGTTTTCTTGTCGCGTGTTTTAGTCGCATAAAGTAGAATACTTGCGACTAGAACCGGAGACA
TTACGCCATGAACAAGAGCGCCGCCGCTGGCCTGCTGGGCTATGCCCGCGTCAGCACCGACGACCAGGAC
TTGACCAACCAACGGGCCGAACTGCACGCGGCCGGCTGCACCAAGCTGTTTTCCGAGAAGATCACCGGCA
CCAGGCGCGACCGCCCGGAGCTGGCCAGGATGCTTGACCACCTACGCCCTGGCGACGTTGTGACAGTGAC
CAGGCTAGACCGCCTGGCCCGCAGCACCCGCGACCTACTGGACATTGCCGAGCGCATCCAGGAGGCCGGC
GCGGGCCTGCGTAGCCTGGCAGAGCCGTGGGCCGACACCACCACGCCGGCCGGCCGCATGGTGTTGACCG
TGTTCGCCGGCATTGCCGAGTTCGAGCGTTCCCTAATCATCGACCGCACCCGGAGCGGGCGCGAGGCCGC
CAAGGCCCGAGGCGTGAAGTTTGGCCCCCGCCCTACCCTCACCCCGGCACAGATCGCGCACGCCCGCGAG
CTGATCGACCAGGAAGGCCGCACCGTGAAAGAGGCGGCTGCACTGCTTGGCGTGCATCGCTCGACCCTGT
ACCGCGCACTTGAGCGCAGCGAGGAAGTGACGCCCACCGAGGCCAGGCGGCGCGGTGCCTTCCGTGAGGA
CGCATTGACCGAGGCCGACGCCCTGGCGGCCGCCGAGAATGAACGCCAAGAGGAACAAGCATGAAACCGC
ACCAGGACGGCCAGGACGAACCGTTTTTCATTACCGAAGAGATCGAGGCGGAGATGATCGCGGCCGGGTA
CGTGTTCGAGCCGCCCGCGCACCTCTCAACCGTGCGGCTGCATGAAATCCTGGCCGGTTTGTCTGATGCC
AAGCTGGCGGCCTGGCCGGCCAGCTTGGCCGCTGAAGAAACCGAGCGCCGCCGTCTAAAAAGGTGATGTG
TATTTGAGTAAAACAGCTTGCGTCATGCGGTCGCTGCGTATATGATGCGATGAGTAAATAAACAAATACG
CAAGGGGAACGCATGAAGGTTATCGCTGTACTTAACCAGAAAGGCGGGTCAGGCAAGACGACCATCGCAA
CCCATCTAGCCCGCGCCCTGCAACTCGCCGGGGCCGATGTTCTGTTAGTCGATTCCGATCCCCAGGGCAG
TGCCCGCGATTGGGCGGCCGTGCGGGAAGATCAACCGCTAACCGTTGTCGGCATCGACCGCCCGACGATT
GACCGCGACGTGAAGGCCATCGGCCGGCGCGACTTCGTAGTGATCGACGGAGCGCCCCAGGCGGCGGACT
TGGCTGTGTCCGCGATCAAGGCAGCCGACTTCGTGCTGATTCCGGTGCAGCCAAGCCCTTACGACATATG
GGCCACCGCCGACCTGGTGGAGCTGGTTAAGCAGCGCATTGAGGTCACGGATGGAAGGCTACAAGCGGCC
TTTGTCGTGTCGCGGGCGATCAAAGGCACGCGCATCGGCGGTGAGGTTGCCGAGGCGCTGGCCGGGTACG
AGCTGCCCATTCTTGAGTCCCGTATCACGCAGCGCGTGAGCTACCCAGGCACTGCCGCCGCCGGCACAAC
CGTTCTTGAATCAGAACCCGAGGGCGACGCTGCCCGCGAGGTCCAGGCGCTGGCCGCTGAAATTAAATCA
AAACTCATTTGAGTTAATGAGGTAAAGAGAAAATGAGCAAAAGCACAAACACGCTAAGTGCCGGCCGTCC
GAGCGCACGCAGCAGCAAGGCTGCAACGTTGGCCAGCCTGGCAGACACGCCAGCCATGAAGCGGGTCAAC
TTTCAGTTGCCGGCGGAGGATCACACCAAGCTGAAGATGTACGCGGTACGCCAAGGCAAGACCATTACCG
AGCTGCTATCTGAATACATCGCGCAGCTACCAGAGTAAATGAGCAAATGAATAAATGAGTAGATGAATTT
TAGCGGCTAAAGGAGGCGGCATGGAAAATCAAGAACAACCAGGCACCGACGCCGTGGAATGCCCCATGTG
TGGAGGAACGGGCGGTTGGCCAGGCGTAAGCGGCTGGGTTGCCTGCCGGCCCTGCAATGGCACTGGAACC
CCCAAGCCCGAGGAATCGGCGTGAGCGGTCGCAAACCATCCGGCCCGGTACAAATCGGCGCGGCGCTGGG
TGATGACCTGGTGGAGAAGTTGAAGGCCGCGCAGGCCGCCCAGCGGCAACGCATCGAGGCAGAAGCACGC
CCCGGTGAATCGTGGCAAGCGGCCGCTGATCGAATCCGCAAAGAATCCCGGCAACCGCCGGCAGCCGGTG
CGCCGTCGATTAGGAAGCCGCCCAAGGGCGACGAGCAACCAGATTTTTTCGTTCCGATGCTCTATGACGT
GGGCACCCGCGATAGTCGCAGCATCATGGACGTGGCCGTTTTCCGTCTGTCGAAGCGTGACCGACGAGCT
GGCGAGGTGATCCGCTACGAGCTTCCAGACGGGCACGTAGAGGTTTCCGCAGGGCCGGCCGGCATGGCCA
GTGTGTGGGATTACGACCTGGTACTGATGGCGGTTTCCCATCTAACCGAATCCATGAACCGATACCGGGA
AGGGAAGGGAGACAAGCCCGGCCGCGTGTTCCGTCCACACGTTGCGGACGTACTCAAGTTCTGCCGGCGA
GCCGATGGCGGAAAGCAGAAAGACGACCTGGTAGAAACCTGCATTCGGTTAAACACCACGCACGTTGCCA
TGCAGCGTACGAAGAAGGCCAAGAACGGCCGCCTGGTGACGGTATCCGAGGGTGAAGCCTTGATTAGCCG
CTACAAGATCGTAAAGAGCGAAACCGGGCGGCCGGAGTACATCGAGATCGAGCTAGCTGATTGGATGTAC
CGCGAGATCACAGAAGGCAAGAACCCGGACGTGCTGACGGTTCACCCCGATTACTTTTTGATCGATCCCG
GCATCGGCCGTTTTCTCTACCGCCTGGCACGCCGCGCCGCAGGCAAGGCAGAAGCCAGATGGTTGTTCAA
GACGATCTACGAACGCAGTGGCAGCGCCGGAGAGTTCAAGAAGTTCTGTTTCACCGTGCGCAAGCTGATC
GGGTCAAATGACCTGCCGGAGTACGATTTGAAGGAGGAGGCGGGGCAGGCTGGCCCGATCCTAGTCATGC
GCTACCGCAACCTGATCGAGGGCGAAGCATCCGCCGGTTCCTAATGTACGGAGCAGATGCTAGGGCAAAT
TGCCCTAGCAGGGGAAAAAGGTCGAAAAGGACTCTTTCCTGTGGATAGCACGTACATTGGGAACCCAAAG
CCGTACATTGGGAACCGGAACCCGTACATTGGGAACCCAAAGCCGTACATTGGGAACCGGTCACACATGT
AAGTGACTGATATAAAAGAGAAAAAAGGCGATTTTTCCGCCTAAAACTCTTTAAAACTTATTAAAACTCT
TAAAACCCGCCTGGCCTGTGCATAACTGTCTGGCCAGCGCACAGCCGAAGAGCTGCAAAAAGCGCCTACC
CTTCGGTCGCTGCGCTCCCTACGCCCCGCCGCTTCGCGTCGGCCTATCGCGGCCGCTGGCCGCTCAAAAA
TGGCTGGCCTACGGCCAGGCAATCTACCAGGGCGCGGACAAGCCGCGCCGTCGCCACTCGACCGCCGGCG
CCCACATCAAGGCACCCTGCCTCGCGCGTTTCGGTGATGACGGTGAAAACCTCTGACACATGCAGCTCCC
GGTGACGGTCACAGCTTGTCTGTAAGCGGATGCCGGGAGCAGACAAGCCCGTCAGGGCGCGTCAGCGGGT
GTTGGCGGGTGTCGGGGCGCAGCCATGACCCAGTCACGTAGCGATAGCGGAGTGTATACTGGCTTAACTA
TGCGGCATCAGAGCAGATTGTACTGAGAGTGCACCATATGCGGTGTGAAATACCGCACAGATGCGTAAGG
AGAAAATACCGCATCAGGCGCTCTTCCGCTTCCTCGCTCACTGACTCGCTGCGCTCGGTCGTTCGGCTGC
GGCGAGCGGTATCAGCTCACTCAAAGGCGGTAATACGGTTATCCACAGAATCAGGGGATAACGCAGGAAA
GAACATGTGAGCAAAAGGCCAGCAAAAGGCCAGGAACCGTAAAAAGGCCGCGTTGCTGGCGTTTTTCCAT
AGGCTCCGCCCCCCTGACGAGCATCACAAAAATCGACGCTCAAGTCAGAGGTGGCGAAACCCGACAGGAC
TATAAAGATACCAGGCGTTTCCCCCTGGAAGCTCCCTCGTGCGCTCTCCTGTTCCGACCCTGCCGCTTAC
CGGATACCTGTCCGCCTTTCTCCCTTCGGGAAGCGTGGCGCTTTCTCATAGCTCACGCTGTAGGTATCTC
AGTTCGGTGTAGGTCGTTCGCTCCAAGCTGGGCTGTGTGCACGAACCCCCCGTTCAGCCCGACCGCTGCG
CCTTATCCGGTAACTATCGTCTTGAGTCCAACCCGGTAAGACACGACTTATCGCCACTGGCAGCAGCCAC
TGGTAACAGGATTAGCAGAGCGAGGTATGTAGGCGGTGCTACAGAGTTCTTGAAGTGGTGGCCTAACTAC
GGCTACACTAGAAGGACAGTATTTGGTATCTGCGCTCTGCTGAAGCCAGTTACCTTCGGAAAAAGAGTTG
GTAGCTCTTGATCCGGCAAACAAACCACCGCTGGTAGCGGTGGTTTTTTTGTTTGCAAGCAGCAGATTAC
GCGCAGAAAAAAAGGATCTCAAGAAGATCCTTTGATCTTTTCTACGGGGTCTGACGCTCAGTGGAACGAA
AACTCACGTTAAGGGATTTTGGTCATGCATTCTAGGTGATTATTTGCCGACTACCTTGGTGATCTCGCCT
TTCACGTAGTGGACAAATTCTTCCAACTGATCTGCGCGCGAGGCCAAGCGATCTTCTTCTTGTCCAAGAT
AAGCCTGTCTAGCTTCAAGTATGACGGGCTGATACTGGGCCGGCAGGCGCTCCATTGCCCAGTCGGCAGC
GACATCCTTCGGCGCGATTTTGCCGGTTACTGCGCTGTACCAAATGCGGGACAACGTAAGCACTACATTT
CGCTCATCACCAGCCCAGTCGGGCGGCGAGTTCCATAGCGTTAAGGTTTCATTTAGCGCCTCAAATAGAT
CCTGTTCAGGAACCGGATCAAAGAGTTCCTCCGCCGCTGGACCTACCAAGGCAACGCTATGTTCTCTTGC
TTTTGTCAGCAAGATAGCCAGATCAATGTCGATCGTGGCTGGCTCGAAGATACCTGCAAGAATGTCATTG
CGCTGCCATTCTCCAAATTGCAGTTCGCGCTTAGCTGGATAACGCCACGGAATGATGTCGTCGTGCACAA
CAATGGTGACTTCTACAGCGCGGAGAATCTCGCTCTCTCCAGGGGAAGCCGAAGTTTCCAAAAGGTCGTT
GATCAAAGCTCGCCGCGTTGTTTCATCAAGCCTTACGGTCACCGTAACCAGCAAATCAATATCACTGTGT
GGCTTCAGGCCGCCATCCACTGCGGAGCCGTACAAATGTACGGCCAGCAACGTCGGTTCGAGATGGCGCT
CGATGACGCCAACTACCTCTGATAGTTGAGTCGATACTTCGGCGATCACCGCTTCCCTCATAATGTTTAA
CTTTGTTTTAGGGCGACTGCCCTGCTGCGTAACATCGTTGCTGCTCCATAACATCAAACATCGACCCACG
GCGTAACGCGCTTGCTGCTTGGATGCCCGAGGCATAGACTGTACCCCAAAAAAACAGTCATAACAAGCCA
TGAAAACCGCCACTGCGCCGTTACCACCGCTGCGTTCGGTCAAGGTTCTGGACCAGTTGCGTGAGCGCAT
ACGCTACTTGCATTACAGCTTACGAACCGAACAGGCTTATGTCCACTGGGTTCGTGCCTTCATCCGTTTC
CACGGTGTGCGTCACCCGGCAACCTTGGGTAGCAGCGAAGTCGAGGCATTTCTGTCCTGGCTGGAACAGA
ACTTATTATTTCCTTCCTCTTTTCTACAGTATTTAAAGATACCCCAAGAAGCTAATTATAACAAGACGAA
CTCCAATTCACTGTTCCTTGCATTCTAAAACCTTAAATACCAGAAAACAGCTTTTTCAAAGTTGTTTTCA
AAGTTGGCGTATAACATAGTATCGACGGAGCCGATTTTGAAACCGCGGTGATCACAGGCAGCAACGCTCT
GTCATCGTTACAATCAACATGCTACCCTCCGCGAGATCATCCGTGTTTCAAACCCGGCAGCTTAGTTGCC
GTTCTTCCGAATAGCATCGGTAACATGAGCAAAGTCTGCCGCCTTACAACGGCTCTCCCGCTGACGCCGT
CCCGGACTGATGGGCTGCCTGTATCGAGTGGTGATTTTGTGCCGAGCTGCCGGTCGGGGAGCTGTTGGCT
GGCTGGTGGCAGGATATATTGTGGTGTAAACATAACGGATCCGGTCTCAGGAGAGCGATGCGTCTTTTCC
GATGAACCGTTCCAGCAAAAAAGACTAAGCGATGCGTCTTTTCCGCTGAACCGTTCCAGCAAAAAAGACT
AAGCGATGCGTCTTTTCCGCTGAACCGTTCCAGCAAAAAAGACTAGGAGAGCGATGCGTCTTTTCCGCTG
AACCGTTCCAGCAAAAAAGACTACTTCGCAAGACCCTTCCTCTATATAAGGAAGTTCATTTCATTTGGAG
AGGATACTGTATTTTTACAACAATTACCAACAACAACAAACAACAAACAACATTACAATTACTATTTACA
ATTACAATGGTATTCACACTCGAAGATTTCGTTGGGGACTGGCGACAGACAGCCGGCTACAACCTGGACC
AAGTCCTTGAACAGGGAGGTGTGTCCAGTTTGTTTCAGAATCTCGGGGTGTCCGTAACTCCGATCCAAAG
GATTGTCCTGAGCGGTGAAAATGGGCTGAAGATCGACATCCATGTCATCATCCCGTATGAAGGTCTGAGC
GGCGACCAAATGGGCCAGATCGAAAAAATTTTTAAGGTGGTGTACCCTGTGGATGATCATCACTTTAAGG
TGATCCTGCACTATGGCACACTGGTAATCGACGGGGTTACGCCGAACATGATCGACTATTTCGGACGGCC
GTATGAAGGCATCGCCGTGTTCGACGGCAAAAAGATCACTGTAACAGGGACCCTGTGGAACGGCAACAAA
ATTATCGACGAGCGCCTGATCAACCCCGACGGCTCCCTGCTGTTCCGAGTAACCATCAACGGAGTGACCG
GCTGGCGGCTGTGCGAACGCATTCTGGCTTCGGATTATAAGGACCATGACGGAGACTATAAGGACCATGA
CCTCGACGCTGCAGCAGCGGATTATAAGGACGATGACGATAAGTGAGCTTCTCTAGCTAGAGTCGATCGA
CAAGCTCGAGTTTCTCCATAATAATGTGTGAGTAGTTCCCAGATAAGGGAATTAGGGTTCCTATAGGGTT
TCGCTCATGTGTTGAGCATATAAGAAACCCTTAGTATGTATTTGTATTTGTAAAATACTTCTATCAATAA
AATTTCTAATTCCTAAAACCAAAATCCAGTACTAAAATCCAGATCGCTGTCAGGAGAGCGATGCGTCTTT
TCCGATGAACCGTTCCAGCAAAAAAGACTAAGCGATGCGTCTTTTCCGCTGAACCGTTCCAGCAAAAAAG
ACTAAGCGATGCGTCTTTTCCGCTGAACCGTTCCAGCAAAAAAGACTAGGAGAGCGATGCGTCTTTTCCG
CTGAACCGTTCCAGCAAAAAAGACTACTTCGCAAGACCCTTCCTCTATATAAGGAAGTTCATTTCATTTG
GAGAGGATACTGTATTTTTACAACAATTACCAACAACAACAAACAACAAACAACATTACAATTACTATTT
ACAATTACAATGGAGGACGCCAAAAACATAAAGAAAGGCCCGGCGCCATTCTATCCGCTGGAAGATGGAA
CCGCTGGAGAGCAACTGCATAAGGCTATGAAGAGATACGCCCTGGTTCCTGGAACAATTGCTTTTACAGA
TGCACATATCGAGGTGGACATCACTTACGCTGAGTACTTCGAAATGTCCGTTCGGTTGGCAGAAGCTATG
AAACGATATGGGCTGAATACAAATCACAGAATCGTCGTATGCAGTGAAAACTCTCTTCAATTCTTTATGC
CGGTGTTGGGCGCGTTATTTATCGGAGTTGCAGTTGCGCCCGCGAACGACATTTATAATGAACGTGAATT
GCTCAACAGTATGGGCATTTCGCAGCCTACCGTGGTGTTCGTTTCCAAAAAGGGGTTGCAAAAAATTTTG
AACGTGCAAAAAAAGCTCCCAATCATCCAAAAAATTATTATCATGGATTCTAAAACGGATTACCAGGGAT
TTCAGTCGATGTACACGTTCGTCACATCTCATCTACCTCCCGGTTTTAATGAATACGATTTTGTGCCAGA
GTCCTTCGATAGGGACAAGACAATTGCACTGATCATGAACTCCTCTGGATCTACTGGTCTGCCTAAAGGT
GTCGCTCTGCCTCATAGAACTGCCTGCGTGAGATTCTCGCATGCCAGAGATCCTATTTTTGGCAATCAAA
TCATTCCGGATACTGCGATTTTAAGTGTTGTTCCATTCCATCACGGTTTTGGAATGTTTACTACACTCGG
ATATTTGATATGTGGATTTCGAGTCGTCTTAATGTATAGATTTGAAGAAGAACTGTTTCTGAGGAGCCTT
CAGGATTACAAGATTCAAAGTGCGCTGCTGGTGCCAACCCTATTCTCCTTCTTCGCCAAAAGCACTCTGA
TTGACAAATACGATTTATCTAATTTACACGAAATTGCTTCTGGTGGCGCTCCCCTCTCTAAGGAAGTCGG
GGAAGCGGTTGCCAAGAGGTTCCATCTGCCAGGTATCAGGCAAGGATATGGGCTCACTGAGACTACATCA
GCTATTCTGATTACACCCGAGGGGGATGATAAACCGGGCGCGGTCGGTAAAGTTGTTCCATTTTTTGAAG
CGAAGGTTGTGGATCTGGATACCGGGAAAACGCTGGGCGTTAATCAAAGAGGCGAACTGTGTGTGAGAGG
TCCTATGATTATGTCCGGTTATGTAAACAATCCGGAAGCGACCAACGCCTTGATTGACAAGGATGGATGG
CTACATTCTGGAGACATAGCTTACTGGGACGAGGACGAACACTTCTTCATCGTTGACCGCCTGAAGTCTC
TGATTAAGTACAAAGGCTATCAGGTGGCTCCCGCTGAATTGGAATCCATCTTGCTCCAACACCCCAACAT
CTTCGACGCAGGTGTCGCAGGTCTGCCCGACGATGACGCCGGTGAACTTCCCGCCGCCGTTGTTGTTTTG
GAGCACGGAAAGACGATGACGGAAAAAGAGATCGTGGATTACGTCGCCAGTCAAGTAACAACCGCGAAAA
AGTTGCGCGGAGGAGTTGTGTTTGTGGACGAAGTACCGAAAGGTCTTACCGGAAAACTCGACGCAAGAAA
AATCAGAGAGATCCTCATAAAGGCCAAGAAGGGCGGAAAGATCGCCGTGGGTTCGGATTATAAGGACCAT
GACGGAGACTATAAGGACCATGACCTCGACGCTGCAGCAGCGGATTATAAGGACGATGACGATAAGTGAG
CTTCTCTAGCTAGAGTCGATCGACAAGCTCGAGTTTCTCCATAATAATGTGTGAGTAGTTCCCAGATAAG
GGAATTAGGGTTCCTATAGGGTTTCGCTCATGTGTTGAGCATATAAGAAACCCTTAGTATGTATTTGTAT
TTGTAAAATACTTCTATCAATAAAATTTCTAATTCCTAAAACCAAAATCCAGTACTAAAATCCAGATCGC
T
